>Addgene plasmid #92012 | pcDNA3.1+_V5-ANKRD52 | addgene full sequence | sequence record 180668 | Addgene NGS Result
GACGGATCGGGAGATCTCCCGATCCCCTATGGTGCACTCTCAGTACAATCTGCTCTGATGCCGCATAGTT
AAGCCAGTATCTGCTCCCTGCTTGTGTGTTGGAGGTCGCTGAGTAGTGCGCGAGCAAAATTTAAGCTACA
ACAAGGCAAGGCTTGACCGACAATTGCATGAAGAATCTGCTTAGGGTTAGGCGTTTTGCGCTGCTTCGCG
ATGTACGGGCCAGATATACGCGTTGACATTGATTATTGACTAGTTATTAATAGTAATCAATTACGGGGTC
ATTAGTTCATAGCCCATATATGGAGTTCCGCGTTACATAACTTACGGTAAATGGCCCGCCTGGCTGACCG
CCCAACGACCCCCGCCCATTGACGTCAATAATGACGTATGTTCCCATAGTAACGCCAATAGGGACTTTCC
ATTGACGTCAATGGGTGGAGTATTTACGGTAAACTGCCCACTTGGCAGTACATCAAGTGTATCATATGCC
AAGTACGCCCCCTATTGACGTCAATGACGGTAAATGGCCCGCCTGGCATTATGCCCAGTACATGACCTTA
TGGGACTTTCCTACTTGGCAGTACATCTACGTATTAGTCATCGCTATTACCATGGTGATGCGGTTTTGGC
AGTACATCAATGGGCGTGGATAGCGGTTTGACTCACGGGGATTTCCAAGTCTCCACCCCATTGACGTCAA
TGGGAGTTTGTTTTGGCACCAAAATCAACGGGACTTTCCAAAATGTCGTAACAACTCCGCCCCATTGACG
CAAATGGGCGGTAGGCGTGTACGGTGGGAGGTCTATATAAGCAGAGCTCTCTGGCTAACTAGAGAACCCA
CTGCTTACTGGCTTATCGAAATTAATACGACTCACTATAGGGAGACCCAAGCTGGCTAGCACCATGGGTA
AGCCTATCCCTAACCCTCTCCTCGGTCTCGATTCTACGATGGGGATCCTCAGCATCACGGACCAGCCGCC
CCTGGTCCAGGCCATCTTTAGCCGAGATGTGGAGGAAGTGCGTTCCCTACTCTCGCAGAAGGAGAACATC
AATGTGCTGGACCAAGAGAGGCGAACTCCATTGCATGCTGCTGCCTACGTAGGCGATGTCCCCATCCTCC
AGTTGCTACTGATGTCAGGTGCTAATGTCAATGCTAAGGACACACTGTGGCTGACCCCTCTTCATCGTGC
TGCTGCCTCCCGAAACGAGAAGGTGCTGGGGCTGCTGCTGGCACATTCAGCAGATGTGAATGCCCGGGAC
AAGCTGTGGCAGACACCACTGCATGTGGCTGCTGCCAACCGGGCCACCAAGTGTGCTGAGGCTCTGGCAC
CCCTGTTGAGCAGCCTCAACGTGGCTGACAGGAGCGGGCGCAGTGCCCTGCACCATGCAGTGCATAGTGG
GCATCTTGAGACGGTGAACCTGCTCCTCAACAAGGGAGCCAGCCTGAATGTCTGTGACAAAAAGGAGCGG
CAGCCTCTGCATTGGGCAGCTTTTCTAGGGCACTTGGAGGTCCTAAAACTGCTGGTGGCACGGGGAGCAG
ACCTCGGCTGCAAGGACCGCAAGGGCTATGGGCTGCTCCATACAGCTGCTGCCAGTGGCCAGATTGAAGT
GGTGAAGTACCTGCTTCGGATGGGAGCGGAGATCGATGAACCCAATGCTTTTGGAAACACAGCTTTGCAC
ATCGCCTGCTACCTGGGCCAGGATGCTGTGGCTATTGAGCTGGTGAATGCCGGAGCCAATGTCAACCAGC
CGAATGACAAGGGCTTCACGCCACTGCATGTGGCTGCAGTCTCGACCAATGGCGCTCTCTGCTTGGAGCT
ACTGGTTAATAATGGGGCTGACGTCAACTACCAGAGCAAAGAAGGGAAAAGTCCTCTGCACATGGCTGCA
ATCCATGGCCGTTTCACACGCTCCCAGATCCTCATCCAGAATGGCAGCGAGATTGATTGTGCCGACAAAT
TTGGGAACACGCCACTGCATGTGGCTGCTCGATATGGACACGAGCTGCTCATCAGCACCCTCATGACCAA
TGGCGCAGATACCGCCCGGCGTGGCATCCATGACATGTTCCCCCTGCACTTAGCTGTTCTCTTTGGATTC
TCTGACTGTTGTCGTAAGCTTCTTTCCTCAGGTCAGTTGTACAGCATTGTGTCTTCACTCAGCAATGAGC
ATGTGCTTTCAGCTGGGTTTGACATCAATACACCTGACAACCTTGGCCGTACCTGTCTTCATGCTGCTGC
TTCCGGAGGGAATGTTGAATGTCTTAATTTGCTGTTGAGCAGTGGAGCTGACTTGAGGAGGAGGGACAAA
TTTGGCAGGACCCCACTGCACTATGCAGCTGCTAACGGTAGCTACCAGTGTGCAGTAACATTGGTGACTG
CTGGGGCAGGTGTCAACGAGGCCGACTGTAAAGGCTGCTCTCCCCTCCACTACGCTGCCGCTTCTGACAC
TTACAGGAGAGCGGAACCCCATACACCTTCCAGCCATGATGCCGAAGAGGACGAGCCACTGAAGGAGTCC
CGCAGGAAGGAGGCCTTCTTCTGTCTGGAGTTCTTACTGGATAACGGTGCAGACCCCTCCCTGCGGGACA
GGCAGGGCTACACAGCTGTGCACTATGCAGCCGCCTATGGCAACAGACAGAACCTCGAACTGCTCTTAGA
AATGTCCTTTAACTGCCTGGAGGATGTGGAGAGCACCATTCCAGTCAGCCCTTTGCACTTAGCTGCCTAC
AACGGTCACTGTGAAGCCTTGAAGACGCTGGCGGAGACGCTGGTGAATCTGGACGTAAGGGACCACAAGG
GCCGGACCGCACTCTTCCTGGCCACGGAGCGCGGCTCTACTGAGTGTGTGGAGGTGCTTACAGCCCACGG
CGCCTCTGCCCTCATCAAGGAGCGCAAGCGCAAGTGGACACCCCTGCACGCTGCTGCTGCCTCTGGCCAC
ACTGACTCCCTGCACTTGCTGATCGACAGTGGGGAACGAGCTGACATCACAGATGTCATGGATGCCTATG
GACAGACCCCACTGATGCTGGCCATCATGAATGGCCATGTGGACTGTGTACATCTGCTGCTAGAGAAAGG
ATCCACAGCTGATGCTGCTGACCTCCGGGGCCGCACTGCCCTCCACCGCGGGGCAGTGACTGGCTGTGAG
GACTGCCTGGCTGCCCTGCTGGACCACGACGCATTTGTGCTGTGCCGAGACTTTAAGGGCCGCACGCCCA
TTCACCTGGCCTCAGCCTGTGGCCACACTGCAGTACTGCGGACCCTGCTGCAGGCTGCCCTTTCCACAGA
TCCCCTGGATGCCGGGGTGGATTACAGCGGATACTCGCCCATGCACTGGGCCTCCTACACTGGACATGAA
GATTGTCTGGAGTTGTTACTTGAACACAGCCCGTTTTCGTACCTGGAAGGAAACCCCTTCACTCCTTTGC
ACTGTGCAGTGATTAATAACCAAGACAGCACCACAGAGATGCTACTGGGAGCTCTGGGTGCCAAGATTGT
GAACAGCCGAGATGCCAAAGGACGGACCCCCCTTCACGCCGCTGCCTTCGCGGACAATGTCTCTGGGCTC
CGGATGCTGCTGCAGCATCAAGCTGAGGTGAACGCCACTGACCACACTGGCCGCACTGCGCTCATGACGG
CGGCTGAGAACGGGCAGACCGCTGCTGTGGAATTTCTGCTGTATCGAGGGAAGGCAGACCTTACTGTGTT
GGATGAGAACAAGAACACGGCCCTCCACTTGGCTTGTAGCAAGGGCCATGAGAAATGTGCCCTCATGATC
CTGGCAGAAACCCAAGACCTTGGCCTTATCAATGCTACCAACAGTGCGCTGCAGATGCCACTCCACATTG
CTGCCCGGAATGGTCTAGCTTCTGTGGTACAGGCCCTGCTGAGTCATGGGGCCACAGTGCTGGCTGTGGA
TGAAGAAGGTCACACCCCAGCACTGGCCTGTGCCCCCAACAAAGATGTGGCAGACTGCCTGGCCTTGATC
CTTTCCACCATGAAGCCTTTCCCACCCAAGGACGCCGTCAGTCCTTTCAGCTTCAGCCTGCTCAAGAACT
GCAGCATTGCAGCCGCCAAGACGGTGGGTGGCTGCGGCGCCCTGCCCCATGGGGCCTCCTGCCCCTACAG
CCAGGAGCGGCCCGGCGCCATTGGGTTAGATGGCTGCTACTCTGAGTAGCCCCCTCCAGTGTCCCTCCCC
CGCCGGTGGCTTGATATCTAATTCTATTTATTTAGAAAAAGTCTAAACATTTAGGGCACTTTAAAGGAGA
ACACGACTGGGTGGAATTCTGCAGATATCCAGCACAGTGGCGGCCGCTCGAGTCTAGAGGGCCCGTTTAA
ACCCGCTGATCAGCCTCGACTGTGCCTTCTAGTTGCCAGCCATCTGTTGTTTGCCCCTCCCCCGTGCCTT
CCTTGACCCTGGAAGGTGCCACTCCCACTGTCCTTTCCTAATAAAATGAGGAAATTGCATCGCATTGTCT
GAGTAGGTGTCATTCTATTCTGGGGGGTGGGGTGGGGCAGGACAGCAAGGGGGAGGATTGGGAAGACAAT
AGCAGGCATGCTGGGGATGCGGTGGGCTCTATGGCTTCTGAGGCGGAAAGAACCAGCTGGGGCTCTAGGG
GGTATCCCC
[124 nt withheld, positions 4630-4753]
C
[91 nt withheld, positions 4755-4845]
A
[49 nt withheld, positions 4847-4895]
CCTTTGACGTTGGAGTCCACGTTCTTT
[37 nt withheld, positions 4923-4959]
ACCCTATCTCGGTCTATTCTTTTGATTTATAAGGGATTTTGCCGATTTCGGCCTATTGGTTAAAAAATGA
GCTGATTTAACAAAAATTTAACGCGAATTAATTCTGTGGAATGTGTGTCAGTTAGGGTGTGGAAAGTCCC
CAGGCTCCCCAGCAGGCAGAAGTATGCAAAGCATGCATCTCAATTAGTCAGCAACCAGGTGTGGAAAGTC
CCCAGGCTCCCCAGCAGGCAGAAGTATGCAAAGCATGCATCTCAATTAGTCAGCAACCATAGTCCCGCCC
CTAACTCCGCCCATCCCGCCCCTAACTCCGCCCAGTTCCGCCCATTCTCCGCCCCATGGCTGACTAATTT
TTTTTATTTATGCAGAGGCCGAGGCCGCCTCTGCCTCTGAGCTATTCCAGAAGTAGTGAGGAGGCTTTTT
TGGAGGCCTAGGCTTTTGCAAAAAGCTCCCGGGAGCTTGTATATCCATTTTCGGATCTGATCAAGAGACA
GGATGAGGATCGTTTCGCATGATTGAACAAGATGGATTGCACGCAGGTTCTCCGGCCGCTTGGGTGGAGA
GGCTATTCGGCTATGACTGGGCACAACAGACAATCGGCTGCTCTGATGCCGCCGTGTTCCGGCTGTCAGC
GCAGGGGCGCCCGGTTCTTTTTGTCAAGACCGACCTGTCCGGTGCCCTGAATGAACTGCAGGACGAGGCA
GCGCGGCTATCGTGGCTGGCCACGACGGGCGTTCCTTGCGCAGCTGTGCTCGACGTTGTCACTGAAGCGG
GAAGGGACTGGCTGCTATTGGGCGAAGTGCCGGGGCAGGATCTCCTGTCATCTCACCTTGCTCCTGCCGA
GAAAGTATCCATCATGGCTGATGCAATGCGGCGGCTGCATACGCTTGATCCGGCTACCTGCCCATTCGAC
CACCAAGCGAAACATCGCATCGAGCGAGCACGTACTCGGATGGAAGCCGGTCTTGTCGATCAGGATGATC
TGGACGAAGAGCATCAGGGGCTCGCGCCAGCCGAACTGTTCGCCAGGCTCAAGGCGCGCATGCCCGACGG
CGAGGATCTCGTCGTGACCCATGGCGATGCCTGCTTGCCGAATATCATGGTGGAAAATGGCCGCTTTTCT
GGATTCATCGACTGTGGCCGGCTGGGTGTGGCGGACCGCTATCAGGACATAGCGTTGGCTACCCGTGATA
TTGCTGAAGAGCTTGGCGGCGAATGGGCTGACCGCTTCCTCGTGCTTTACGGTATCGCCGCTCCCGATTC
GCAGCGCATCGCCTTCTATCGCCTTCTTGACGAGTTCTTCTGAGCGGGACTCTGGGGTTCGAAATGACCG
ACCAAGCGACGCCCAACCTGCCATCACGAGATTTCGATTCCACCGCCGCCTTCTATGAAAGGTTGGGCTT
CGGAATCGTTTTCCGGGACGCCGGCTGGATGATCCTCCAGCGCGGGGATCTCATGCTGGAGTTCTTCGCC
CACCCCAACTTGTTTATTGCAGCTTATAATGGTTACAAATAAAGCAATAGCATCACAAATTTCACAAATA
AAGCATTTTTTTCACTGCATTCTAGTTGTGGTTTGTCCAAACTCATCAATGTATCTTATCATGTCTGTAT
ACCGTCGACCTCTAGCTAGAGCTTGGCGTAATCATGGTCATAGCTGTTTCCTGTGTGAAATTGTTATCCG
CTCACAATTCCACACAACATACGAGCCGGAAGCATAAAGTGTAAAGCCTGGGGTGCCTAATGAGTGAGCT
AACTCACATTAATTGCGTTGCGCTCACTGCCCGCTTTCCAGTCGGGAAACCTGTCGTGCCAGCTGCATTA
ATGAATCGGCCAACGCGCGGGGAGAGGCGGTTTGCGTATTGGGCGCTCTTCCGCTTCCTCGCTCACTGAC
TCGCTGCGCTCGGTCGTTCGGCTGCGGCGAGCGGTATCAGCTCACTCAAAGGCGGTAATACGGTTATCCA
CAGAATCAGGGGATAACGCAGGAAAGAACATGTGAGCAAAAGGCCAGCAAAAGGCCAGGAACCGTAAAAA
GGCCGCGTTGCTGGCGTTTTTCCATAGGCTCCGCCCCCCTGACGAGCATCACAAAAATCGACGCTCAAGT
CAGAGGTGGCGAAACCCGACAGGACTATAAAGATACCAGGCGTTTCCCCCTGGAAGCTCCCTCGTGCGCT
CTCCTGTTCCGACCCTGCCGCTTACCGGATACCTGTCCGCCTTTCTCCCTTCGGGAAGCGTGGCGCTTTC
TCATAGCTCACGCTGTAGGTATCTCAGTTCGGTGTAGGTCGTTCGCTCCAAGCTGGGCTGTGTGCACGAA
CCCCCCGTTCAGCCCGACCGCTGCGCCTTATCCGGTAACTATCGTCTTGAGTCCAACCCGGTAAGACACG
ACTTATCGCCACTGGCAGCAGCCACTGGTAACAGGATTAGCAGAGCGAGGTATGTAGGCGGTGCTACAGA
GTTCTTGAAGTGGTGGCCTAACTACGGCTACACTAGAAGAACAGTATTTGGTATCTGCGCTCTGCTGAAG
CCAGTTACCTTCGGAAAAAGAGTTGGTAGCTCTTGATCCGGCAAACAAACCACCGCTGGTAGCGGTGGTT
TTTTTGTTTGCAAGCAGCAGATTACGCGCAGAAAAAAAGGATCTCAAGAAGATCCTTTGATCTTTTCTAC
GGGGTCTGACGCTCAGTGGAACGAAAACTCACGTTAAGGGATTTTGGTCATGAGATTATCAAAAAGGATC
TTCACCTAGATCCTTTTAAATTAAAAATGAAGTTTTAAATCAATCTAAAGTATATATGAGTAAACTTGGT
CTGACAGTTACCAATGCTTAATCAGTGAGGCACCTATCTCAGCGATCTGTCTATTTCGTTCATCCATAGT
TGCCTGACTCCCCGTCGTGTAGATAACTACGATACGGGAGGGCTTACCATCTGGCCCCAGTGCTGCAATG
ATACCGCGAGACCCACGCTCACCGGCTCCAGATTTATCAGCAATAAACCAGCCAGCCGGAAGGGCCGAGC
GCAGAAGTGGTCCTGCAACTTTATCCGCCTCCATCCAGTCTATTAATTGTTGCCGGGAAGCTAGAGTAAG
TAGTTCGCCAGTTAATAGTTTGCGCAACGTTGTTGCCATTGCTACAGGCATCGTGGTGTCACGCTCGTCG
TTTGGTATGGCTTCATTCAGCTCCGGTTCCCAACGATCAAGGCGAGTTACATGATCCCCCATGTTGTGCA
AAAAAGCGGTTAGCTCCTTCGGTCCTCCGATCGTTGTCAGAAGTAAGTTGGCCGCAGTGTTATCACTCAT
GGTTATGGCAGCACTGCATAATTCTCTTACTGTCATGCCATCCGTAAGATGCTTTTCTGTGACTGGTGAG
TACTCAACCAAGTCATTCTGAGAATAGTGTATGCGGCGACCGAGTTGCTCTTGCCCGGCGTCAATACGGG
ATAATACCGCGCCACATAGCAGAACTTTAAAAGTGCTCATCATTGGAAAACGTTCTTCGGGGCGAAAACT
CTCAAGGATCTTACCGCTGTTGAGATCCAGTTCGATGTAACCCACTCGTGCACCCAACTGATCTTCAGCA
TCTTTTACTTTCACCAGCGTTTCTGGGTGAGCAAAAACAGGAAGGCAAAATGCCGCAAAAAAGGGAATAA
GGGCGACACGGAAATGTTGAATACTCATACTCTTCCTTTTTCAATATTATTGAAGCATTTATCAGGGTTA
TTGTCTCATGAGCGGATACATATTTGAATGTATTTAGAAAAATAAACAAATAGGGGTTCCGCGCACATTT
CCCCGAAAAGTGCCACCTGACGTC
Features (pLannotate 1.2.2; 21 found; start..end, strand, type, name):
     28..80      -  misc_feature   bom (fragment): basis of mobility region from pBR322
    235..614     +  enhancer       CMV enhancer: human cytomegalovirus immediate early enhancer
    615..818     +  promoter       CMV promoter: human cytomegalovirus (CMV) immediate early promoter
    814..847     +  LTR            5' LTR (truncated) (fragment): truncated 5' long terminal repeat (LTR) from HIV-1
    863..881     +  promoter       T7 promoter: promoter for bacteriophage T7 RNA polymerase
    907..948     +  CDS            V5 tag: epitope tag from simian virus 5
    949..4176    +  CDS            ANKRD52: ANR52_HUMAN - Experimental evidence at protein level: Swiss-Prot protein existence level 1. Putative regulatory subunit of protein phosphatase 6 (PP6) that may be involved in the recognition of phosphoprotein substrates. From Homo sapiens (Human).
   4360..4584    +  polyA_signal   bGH poly(A) signal: bovine growth hormone polyadenylation signal
   4588..4609    +  promoter       SV40 promoter (fragment): SV40 enhancer and early promoter
   4630..5058    +  rep_origin     f1 ori (sequence partly withheld): f1 bacteriophage origin of replication; arrow indicates direction of (+) strand synthesis
   5072..5401    +  promoter       SV40 promoter: SV40 enhancer and early promoter
   5468..6259    +  CDS            neo: KKA2_KLEPN - Also known as kan, nptII. Experimental evidence at protein level: Swiss-Prot protein existence level 1. Resistance to kanamycin, neomycin, paromomycin, ribostamycin, butirosin and gentamicin B. From Klebsiella pneumoniae.
   6283..6441    +  CDS            ble (fragment): BLE_KLEPN - Experimental evidence at protein level: Swiss-Prot protein existence level 1. Binding protein with a strong affinity to the bleomycin family of antibiotics. Binds to CL990; an antimitotic-antibiotic compound. From Klebsiella pneumoniae.
   6436..6557    +  polyA_signal   SV40 poly(A) signal: SV40 polyadenylation signal
   6630..6646    -  protein_bind   lac operator: The lac repressor binds to the lac operator to inhibit transcription in E. coli. This inhibition can be relieved by adding lactose or isopropyl-β-D-thiogalactopyranoside (IPTG). lac repressor encoded by lacI
   6654..6684    -  promoter       lac promoter: promoter for the E. coli lac operon
   6699..6720    -  protein_bind   CAP binding site: CAP binding activates transcription in the presence of cAMP. E. coli catabolite activator protein
   6733..6825    -  CDS            lacI (fragment): lac repressor; lacI; The lac repressor binds to the lac operator to inhibit transcription in E. coli. This inhibition can be relieved by adding lactose or isopropyl-β-D-thiogalactopyranoside (IPTG).
   7008..7596    -  rep_origin     ori: high-copy-number ColE1/pMB1/pBR322/pUC origin of replication
   7767..8627    -  CDS            AmpR: β-lactamase; bla; confers resistance to ampicillin, carbenicillin, and related antibiotics
   8628..8732    -  promoter       AmpR promoter: bla
