[The description below was written by a language model from this plasmid's Addgene catalogue record and pLannotate feature annotations shown in this document.]
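Description:
pcDNA3.1+_V5-ANKRD52 is a mammalian expression plasmid of about 8.8 kb, built on the Invitrogen pcDNA3.1+ backbone, that produces human ANKRD52 with an N-terminal V5 epitope tag. It is maintained in E. coli through a high-copy ColE1/pUC-type origin and selected with ampicillin via the β-lactamase gene and its own promoter. An f1 phage origin is also present, which in principle permits single-stranded DNA production. The restriction sites used to insert the gene are not recorded.

The expression cassette consists of the human cytomegalovirus immediate-early enhancer and promoter, followed by a T7 promoter that allows in vitro transcription of the insert. Next comes the V5 tag fused directly in frame to the ANKRD52 coding sequence, and transcripts are terminated by the bovine growth hormone polyadenylation signal. ANKRD52 is annotated as a putative regulatory subunit of protein phosphatase 6 that may help recognise phosphoprotein substrates. The V5 tag lets the protein be detected or immunoprecipitated with anti-V5 antibodies.

A second cassette, with the SV40 enhancer/early promoter driving the neomycin phosphotransferase gene and an SV40 polyadenylation signal, allows G418 selection of stably transfected mammalian cells. The automated annotation also lists several short fragments: a truncated HIV-1 LTR, ble, lacI, lac promoter/operator elements, bom and an additional SV40 promoter piece. These are brief matches within backbone sequence and are not expected to be functional parts of the design.

The stated purpose is simply expression of V5-ANKRD52. The associated publication concerns an Argonaute phosphorylation cycle in microRNA-mediated silencing, which fits with use of the plasmid for studying this phosphatase subunit in cultured cells.
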