Addgene plasmid #92012: pcDNA3.1+_V5-ANKRD52
Purpose: Expresses V5-ANKRD52
Depositing lab: Joshua Mendell. Depositing organization: University of Texas Southwestern Medical Center. Publication: An Argonaute phosphorylation cycle promotes microRNA-mediated silencing. Golden RJ, Chen B, Li T, Braun J, Manjunath H, Chen X, Wu J, Schmid V, Chang TC, Kopp F, Ramirez-Martinez A, Tagliabracci VS, Chen ZJ, Xie Y, Mendell JT. Nature. 2017 Feb 9;542(7640):197-202. doi: 10.1038/nature21025. Epub 2017 Jan 23. PubMed 28114302.
Backbone
  Vector backbone: pcDNA3.1+
  Backbone manufacturer: Invitrogen
  Vector type: Mammalian Expression
Growth in bacteria
  Bacterial resistance: Ampicillin, 100 μg/mL
  Growth temperature: 37°C
  Growth strain: DH5alpha
  Copy number: High Copy
Gene/Insert
  Gene/Insert name: ANKRD52
  Species: H. sapiens (human)
  Entrez Gene: ANKRD52 (a.k.a. ANKRD33, FLJ34236)
  Tag / fusion protein: V5 (N terminal on insert)
  Cloning method: Restriction Enzyme; 5′ cloning site Unknown (unknown if destroyed); 3′ cloning site Unknown (unknown if destroyed)
Terms and licenses: Academic/Nonprofit Terms; Industry Terms: Not Available to Industry
How to cite: pcDNA3.1+_V5-ANKRD52 was a gift from Joshua Mendell (Addgene plasmid # 92012 ; http://n2t.net/addgene:92012 ; RRID:Addgene_92012)
